>Addgene plasmid #160083 | pTXB1-APEX2-F | addgene full sequence | sequence record 313734 | Addgene NGS Result
ATACACTCCGCTATCGCTACGTGACTGGGTCATGGCTGCGCCCCGACACCCGCCAACACCCGCTGACGCG
CCCTGACGGGCTTGTCTGCTCCCGGCATCCGCTTACAGACAAGCTGTGACCGTCTCCGGGAGCTGCATGT
GTCAGAGGTTTTCACCGTCATCACCGAAACGCGCGAGGCAGCTGCGGTAAAGCTCATCAGCGTGGTCGTG
CAGCGATTCACAGATGTCTGCCTGTTCATCCGCGTCCAGCTCGTTGAGTTTCTCCAGAAGCGTTAATGTC
TGGCTTCTGATAAAGCGGGCCATGTTAAGGGCGGTTTTTTCCTGTTTGGTCACTGATGCCTCCGTGTAAG
GGGGATTTCTGTTCATGGGGGTAATGATACCGATGAAACGAGAGAGGATGCTCACGATACGGGTTACTGA
TGATGAACATGCCCGGTTACTGGAACGTTGTGAGGGTAAACAACTGGCGGTATGGATGCGGCGGGACCAG
AGAAAAATCACTCAGGGTCAATGCCAGCCGAACGCCAGCAAGACGTAGCCCAGCGCGTCGGCCGCCATGC
CGGCGATAATGGCCTGCTTCTCGCCGAAACGTTTGGTGGCGGGACCAGTGACGAAGGCTTGAGCGAGGGC
GTGCAAGATTCCGAATACCGCAAGCGACAGGCCGATCATCGTCGCGCTCCAGCGAAAGCGGTCCTCGCCG
AAAATGACCCAGAGCGCTGCCGGCACCTGTCCTACGAGTTGCATGATAAAGAAGACAGTCATAAGTGCGG
CGACGATAGTCATGCCCCGCGCCCACCGGAAGGAGCTGACTGGGTTGAAGGCTCTCAAGGGCATCGGTCG
AGATCCCGGTGCCTAATGAGTGAGCTAACTTACATTAATTGCGTTGCGCTCACTGCCCGCTTTCCAGTCG
GGAAACCTGTCGTGCCAGCTGCATTAATGAATCGGCCAACGCGCGGGGAGAGGCGGTTTGCGTATTGGGC
GCCAGGGTGGTTTTTCTTTTCACCAGTGAGACGGGCAACAGCTGATTGCCCTTCACCGCCTGGCCCTGAG
AGAGTTGCAGCAAGCGGTCCACGCTGGTTTGCCCCAGCAGGCGAAAATCCTGTTTGATGGTGGTTAACGG
CGGGATATAACATGAGCTGTCTTCGGTATCGTCGTATCCCACTACCGAGATATCCGCACCAACGCGCAGC
CCGGACTCGGTAATGGCGCGCATTGCGCCCAGCGCCATCTGATCGTTGGCAACCAGCATCGCAGTGGGAA
CGATGCCCTCATTCAGCATTTGCATGGTTTGTTGAAAACCGGACATGGCACTCCAGTCGCCTTCCCGTTC
CGCTATCGGCTGAATTTGATTGCGAGTGAGATATTTATGCCAGCCAGCCAGACGCAGACGCGCCGAGACA
GAACTTAATGGGCCCGCTAACAGCGCGATTTGCTGGTGACCCAATGCGACCAGATGCTCCACGCCCAGTC
GCGTACCGTCTTCATGGGAGAAAATAATACTGTTGATGGGTGTCTGGTCAGAGACATCAAGAAATAACGC
CGGAACATTAGTGCAGGCAGCTTCCACAGCAATGGCATCCTGGTCATCCAGCGGATAGTTAATGATCAGC
CCACTGACGCGTTGCGCGAGAAGATTGTGCACCGCCGCTTTACAGGCTTCGACGCCGCTTCGTTCTACCA
TCGACACCACCACGCTGGCACCCAGTTGATCGGCGCGAGATTTAATCGCCGCGACAATTTGCGACGGCGC
GTGCAGGGCCAGACTGGAGGTGGCAACGCCAATCAGCAACGACTGTTTGCCCGCCAGTTGTTGTGCCACG
CGGTTGGGAATGTAATTCAGCTCCGCCATCGCCGCTTCCACTTTTTCCCGCGTTTTCGCAGAAACGTGGC
TGGCCTGGTTCACCACGCGGGAAACGGTCTGATAAGAGACACCGGCATACTCTGCGACATCGTATAACGT
TACTGGTTTCACATTCACCACCCTGAATTGACTCTCTTCCGGGCGCTATCATGCCATACCGCGAAAGGTT
TTGCGCCATTCGATGGTGTCCGGGATCTCGACGCTCTCCCTTATGCGACTCCTGCATTAGGAAGCAGCCC
AGTAGTAGGTTGAGGCCGTTGAGCACCGCCGCCGCAAGGAATGGTGCATGCCGGCATGCCGCCCTTTCGT
CTTCAAGAATTAATTCCCAATTCCCCAGGCATCAAATAAAACGAAAGGCTCAGTCGAAAGACTGGGCCTT
TCGTTTTATCTGTTGTTTGTCGGTGAACGCTCTCCTGAGTAGGACAAATCCGCCGGGAGCGGATTTGAAC
GTTGCGAAGCAACGGCCCGGAGGGTGGCGGGCAGGACGCCCGCCATAAACTGCCAGGAATTAATTCCCCA
GGCATCAAATAAAACGAAAGGCTCAGTCGAAAGACTGGGCCTTTCGTTTTATCTGTTGTTTGTCGGTGAA
CGCTCTCCTGAGTAGGACAAATCCGCCGGGAGCGGATTTGAACGTTGCGAAGCAACGGCCCGGAGGGTGG
CGGGCAGGACGCCCGCCATAAACTGCCAGGAATTAATTCCCCAGGCATCAAATAAAACGAAAGGCTCAGT
CGAAAGACTGGGCCTTTCGTTTTATCTGTTGTTTGTCGGTGAACGCTCTCCTGAGTAGGACAAATCCGCC
GGGAGCGGATTTGAACGTTGCGAAGCAACGGCCCGGAGGGTGGCGGGCAGGACGCCCGCCATAAACTGCC
AGGAATTAATTCCCCAGGCATCAAATAAAACGAAAGGCTCAGTCGAAAGACTGGGCCTTTCGTTTTATCT
GTTGTTTGTCGGTGAACGCTCTCCTGAGTAGGACAAATCCGCCGGGAGCGGATTTGAACGTTGCGAAGCA
ACGGCCCGGAGGGTGGCGGGCAGGACGCCCGCCATAAACTGCCAGGAATTAATTCCCCAGGCATCAAATA
AAACGAAAGGCTCAGTCGAAAGACTGGGCCTTTCGTTTTATCTGTTGTTTGTCGGTGAACGCTCTCCTGA
GTAGGACAAATCCGCCGGGAGCGGATTTGAACGTTGCGAAGCAACGGCCCGGAGGGTGGCGGGCAGGACG
CCCGCCATAAACTGCCAGGAATTGGGGATCGGAATTAATTCCCGGTTTAAACCGGGGATCTCGATCCCGC
GAAATTAATACGACTCACTATAGGGGAATTGTGAGCGGATAACAATTCCCCTCTAGAAATAATTTTGTTA
ACTTTAAGAAGGAGATATACATATGGGAAAGTCTTACCCAACTGTGAGTGCTGATTACCAGGACGCCGTT
GAGAAGGCGAAGAAGAAGCTCAGAGGCTTCATCGCTGAGAAGAGATGCGCTCCTCTAATGCTCCGTTTGG
CATTCCACTCTGCTGGAACCTTTGACAAGGGCACGAAGACCGGTGGACCCTTCGGAACCATCAAGCACCC
TGCCGAACTGGCTCACAGCGCTAACAACGGTCTTGACATCGCTGTTAGGCTTTTGGAGCCACTCAAGGCG
GAGTTCCCTATTTTGAGCTACGCCGATTTCTACCAGTTGGCTGGCGTTGTTGCCGTTGAGGTCACGGGTG
GACCTAAGGTTCCATTCCACCCTGGAAGAGAGGACAAGCCTGAGCCACCACCAGAGGGTCGCTTGCCCGA
TCCCACTAAGGGTTCTGACCATTTGAGAGATGTGTTTGGCAAAGCTATGGGGCTTACTGACCAAGATATC
GTTGCTCTATCTGGGGGTCACACTATTGGAGCTGCACACAAGGAGCGTTCTGGATTTGAGGGTCCCTGGA
CCTCTAATCCTCTTATTTTCGACAACTCATACTTCACGGAGTTGTTGAGTGGTGAGAAGGAAGGTCTCCT
TCAGCTACCTTCTGACAAGGCTCTTTTGTCTGACCCTGTATTCCGCCCTCTCGTTGACAAATATGCAGCG
GACGAAGATGCCTTCTTTGCTGATTACGCTGAGGCTCACCAAAAGCTTTCCGAGCTTGGGTTTGCTGATG
CCGATTACAAGGATGACGACGATAAGTGCATCACGGGAGATGCACTAGTTGCCCTACCCGAGGGCGAGTC
GGTACGCATCGCCGACATCGTGCCGGGTGCGCGGCCCAACAGTGACAACGCCATCGACCTGAAAGTCCTT
GACCGGCATGGCAATCCCGTGCTCGCCGACCGGCTGTTCCACTCCGGCGAGCATCCGGTGTACACGGTGC
GTACGGTCGAAGGTCTGCGTGTGACGGGCACCGCGAACCACCCGTTGTTGTGTTTGGTCGACGTCGCCGG
GGTGCCGACCCTGCTGTGGAAGCTGATCGACGAAATCAAGCCGGGCGATTACGCGGTGATTCAACGCAGC
GCATTCAGCGTCGACTGTGCAGGTTTTGCCCGCGGGAAACCCGAATTTGCGCCCACAACCTACACAGTCG
GCGTCCCTGGACTGGTGCGTTTCTTGGAAGCACACCACCGAGACCCGGACGCCCAAGCTATCGCCGACGA
GCTGACCGACGGGCGGTTCTACTACGCGAAAGTCGCCAGTGTCACCGACGCCGGCGTGCAGCCGGTGTAT
AGCCTTCGTGTCGACACGGCAGACCACGCGTTTATCACGAACGGGTTCGTCAGCCACGCTACTGGCCTCA
CCGGTCTGAACTCAGGCCTCACGACAAATCCTGGTGTATCCGCTTGGCAGGTCAACACAGCTTATACTGC
GGGACAATTGGTCACATATAACGGCAAGACGTATAAATGTTTGCAGCCCCACACCTCCTTGGCAGGATGG
GAACCATCCAACGTTCCTGCCTTGTGGCAGCTTCAATGACTGCAGGAAGGGGATCCGGCTGCTAACAAAG
CCCGAAAGGAAGCTGAGTTGGCTGCTGCCACCGCTGAGCAATAACTAGCATAACCCCTTGGGGCCTCTAA
ACGGGTCTTGAGGGGTTTTTTGCTGAAAGGAGGAACTATATCCGGATAACTACGTCAGGTGGCACTTTTC
GGGGAAATGTGCGCGGAACCCCTATTTGTTTATTTTTCTAAATACATTCAAATATGTATCCGCTCATGAG
ACAATAACCCTGATAAATGCTTCAATAATATTGAAAAAGGAAGAGTATGAGTATTCAACATTTCCGTGTC
GCCCTTATTCCCTTTTTTGCGGCATTTTGCCTTCCTGTTTTTGCTCACCCAGAAACGCTGGTGAAAGTAA
AAGATGCTGAAGATCAGTTGGGTGCACGAGTGGGTTACATCGAACTGGATCTCAACAGCGGTAAGATCCT
TGAGAGTTTTCGCCCCGAAGAACGTTTCCCAATGATGAGCACTTTTAAAGTTCTGCTATGTGGCGCGGTA
TTATCCCGTGTTGACGCCGGGCAAGAGCAACTCGGTCGCCGCATACACTATTCTCAGAATGACTTGGTTG
AGTACTCACCAGTCACAGAAAAGCATCTTACGGATGGCATGACAGTAAGAGAATTATGCAGTGCTGCCAT
AACCATGAGTGATAACACTGCGGCCAACTTACTTCTGACAACGATCGGAGGACCGAAGGAGCTAACCGCT
TTTTTGCACAACATGGGGGATCATGTAACTCGCCTTGATCGTTGGGAACCGGAGCTGAATGAAGCCATAC
CAAACGACGAGCGTGACACCACGATGCCTGTAGCAATGGCAACAACGTTGCGCAAACTATTAACTGGCGA
ACTACTTACTCTAGCTTCCCGGCAACAATTAATAGACTGGATGGAGGCGGATAAAGTTGCAGGACCACTT
CTGCGCTCGGCCCTTCCGGCTGGCTGGTTTATTGCTGATAAATCTGGAGCCGGTGAGCGTGGGTCTCGCG
GTATCATTGCAGCACTGGGGCCAGATGGTAAGCCCTCCCGTATCGTAGTTATCTACACGACGGGGAGTCA
GGCAACTATGGATGAACGAAATAGACAGATCGCTGAGATAGGTGCCTCACTGATTAAGCATTGGTAACTG
TCAGACCAAGTTTACTCATATATACTTTAGATTGATT
[38 nt withheld, positions 5988-6025]
A
[37 nt withheld, positions 6027-6063]
ATTTTGTTAAAATTCGCGTTAAATTTTTGTTAAATCAGCTCATTTTTTAACCAATAGGCCGAAATCGGCA
AAATCCCTTATAAATCAAAAGAATAGCCCGAGATAGGGT
[37 nt withheld, positions 6173-6209]
AAAGAACGTGGACTCCAACGTCAAAGG
[141 nt withheld, positions 6237-6377]
G
[114 nt withheld, positions 6379-6492]
TAGGGCGCGTAAAAGGATCTAGGTGAAGATCCTTTTTGATAATCTCATGACCAAAATCCCTTAACGTGAG
TTTTCGTTCCACTGAGCGTCAGACCCCGTAGAAAAGATCAAAGGATCTTCTTGAGATCCTTTTTTTCTGC
GCGTAATCTGCTGCTTGCAAACAAAAAAACCACCGCTACCAGCGGTGGTTTGTTTGCCGGATCAAGAGCT
ACCAACTCTTTTTCCGAAGGTAACTGGCTTCAGCAGAGCGCAGATACCAAATACTGTCCTTCTAGTGTAG
CCGTAGTTAGGCCACCACTTCAAGAACTCTGTAGCACCGCCTACATACCTCGCTCTGCTAATCCTGTTAC
CAGTGGCTGCTGCCAGTGGCGATAAGTCGTGTCTTACCGGGTTGGACTCAAGACGATAGTTACCGGATAA
GGCGCAGCGGTCGGGCTGAACGGGGGGTTCGTGCACACAGCCCAGCTTGGAGCGAACGACCTACACCGAA
CTGAGATACCTACAGCGTGAGCTATGAGAAAGCGCCACGCTTCCCGAAGGGAGAAAGGCGGACAGGTATC
CGGTAAGCGGCAGGGTCGGAACAGGAGAGCGCACGAGGGAGCTTCCAGGGGGAAACGCCTGGTATCTTTA
TAGTCCTGTCGGGTTTCGCCACCTCTGACTTGAGCGTCGATTTTTGTGATGCTCGTCAGGGGGGCGGAGC
CTATGGAAAAACGCCAGCAACGCGGCCTTTTTACGGTTCCTGGCCTTTTGCTGGCCTTTTGCTCACATGT
TCTTTCCTGCGTTATCCCCTGATTCTGTGGATAACCGTATTACCGCCTTTGAGTGAGCTGATACCGCTCG
CCGCAGCCGAACGACCGAGCGCAGCGAGTCAGTGAGCGAGGAAGCTATGGTGCACTCTCAGTACAATCTG
CTCTGATGCCGCATAGTTAAGCCAGT
Features (pLannotate 1.2.2; 26 found; start..end, strand, type, name):
    142..333     -  CDS            rop: Rop protein, which maintains plasmids at low copy number; rop
    374..484     +  CDS            mbeC (fragment): MBEC_ECOLX - Experimental evidence at protein level: Swiss-Prot protein existence level 1. Required for efficient mobilization of ColE1 plasmid and is thus essential to promote the specific transfer of the plasmid during conjugation. Probably functions by inducing DNA bending, helping the MbeA relaxase to melt the DNA around the nic site and cleave the phosphodiester bond. Binds specifically double-stranded DNA (dsDNA) containing the ColE1 oriT but does not recognize the inverted repeat (IR). From Escherichia coli.
    519..841     -  CDS            TcR (fragment): tetracycline efflux protein; tet; confers resistance to tetracycline
    856..877     -  protein_bind   CAP binding site: CAP binding activates transcription in the presence of cAMP. E. coli catabolite activator protein
    890..1972    -  CDS            lacI: lac repressor; lacI; The lac repressor binds to the lac operator to inhibit transcription in E. coli. This inhibition can be relieved by adding lactose or isopropyl-β-D-thiogalactopyranoside (IPTG).
   1973..2050    -  promoter       lacI promoter: lacI
   2058..2151    -  CDS            TcR (fragment): tetracycline efflux protein; tet; confers resistance to tetracycline
   2203..2289    +  terminator     rrnB T1 terminator: Escherichia coli rrnB; transcription terminator T1 from the E. coli rrnB gene
   2386..2472    +  terminator     rrnB T1 terminator: Escherichia coli rrnB; transcription terminator T1 from the E. coli rrnB gene
   2569..2655    +  terminator     rrnB T1 terminator: Escherichia coli rrnB; transcription terminator T1 from the E. coli rrnB gene
   2752..2838    +  terminator     rrnB T1 terminator: Escherichia coli rrnB; transcription terminator T1 from the E. coli rrnB gene
   2935..3021    +  terminator     rrnB T1 terminator: Escherichia coli rrnB; transcription terminator T1 from the E. coli rrnB gene
   3156..3174    +  promoter       T7 promoter: promoter for bacteriophage T7 RNA polymerase
   3175..3199    +  protein_bind   lac operator: The lac repressor binds to the lac operator to inhibit transcription in E. coli. This inhibition can be relieved by adding lactose or isopropyl-β-D-thiogalactopyranoside (IPTG). lac repressor encoded by lacI
   3218..3235    +  RBS            RBS (fragment): efficient ribosome binding site from bacteriophage T7 gene 10 (Olins and Rangwala, 1989)
   3243..3992    +  CDS            APEX2: soybean ascorbate peroxidase, engineered to serve as a monomeric tag for electron microscopy and live-cell proteomics (Lam et al., 2015) more active than the original APEX due to the A134P mutation
   3992..4016    +  CDS            3xFLAG (fragment): three tandem FLAG® epitope tags
   4017..4610    +  CDS            Mxe GyrA intein: modified GyrA intein (Southworth et al., 1999); Mycobacterium xenopi gyrA; N-terminal cleavage of this intein can be induced by thiols.
   4641..4796    +  CDS            CBD: chitin binding domain from chitinase A1 (Watanabe et al., 1994); Bacillus circulans chiA
   4818..4867    +  CDS            SET1 (fragment): solubility-enhancement tag derived from T7 phage gene 10B
   4875..4922    +  terminator     T7 terminator: transcription terminator for bacteriophage T7 RNA polymerase
   4982..5086    +  promoter       AmpR promoter: bla
   5087..5947    +  CDS            AmpR: β-lactamase; bla; confers resistance to ampicillin, carbenicillin, and related antibiotics
   5989..6502    -  rep_origin     M13 ori (sequence partly withheld): M13 bacteriophage origin of replication; arrow indicates direction of (+) strand synthesis
   6613..7201    +  rep_origin     ori: high-copy-number ColE1/pMB1/pBR322/pUC origin of replication
   7378..40      -  misc_feature   bom (fragment) (across the origin): basis of mobility region from pBR322
