[The description below was written by a language model from this plasmid's Addgene catalogue record and pLannotate feature annotations shown in this document.]
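Description:
pTXB1-APEX2-F is a bacterial expression plasmid built on the unmodified New England Biolabs pTXB1 backbone, the intein-mediated purification vector. It is about 7.4 kb in total. It replicates in E. coli from a ColE1/pMB1-type origin and is selected with ampicillin through the bla (AmpR) gene. The catalogue lists it as high copy, although the feature table also shows a rop gene, which normally moderates copy number. An M13 phage origin, a bom fragment and remnants of a tetracycline-resistance gene are carried over from the backbone.

The expression cassette is driven by a T7 promoter followed immediately by a lac operator and a T7 gene 10 ribosome binding site. A plasmid-borne lacI gene supplies the repressor, so transcription requires a host that provides T7 RNA polymerase and is induced with IPTG. Five tandem rrnB T1 terminators sit upstream of the promoter, presumably to block read-through transcription into the cassette, and a T7 terminator closes it. The open reading frame encodes APEX2, the engineered soybean ascorbate peroxidase used for proximity labelling and electron microscopy. It is followed by a short FLAG epitope (annotated as a fragment of 3xFLAG), then the Mxe GyrA intein and a chitin-binding domain. The recorded insert size of 2,175 bp exceeds the roughly 750 bp APEX2 coding region and appears to include these downstream fusion parts.

In this arrangement the fusion protein can be captured on chitin resin. Thiol-induced cleavage at the intein's N-terminus then releases APEX2 carrying only its C-terminal FLAG tag. The stated purpose is bacterial production of FLAG-tagged APEX2. The APEX2 sequence was derived in part from an earlier pTRC-APEX2 plasmid.
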