Addgene plasmid #160083: pTXB1-APEX2-F
Purpose: Bacterial expression of C-terminally FLAG-tagged APEX2 peroxidase
Depositing lab: Pier Pandolfi. Depositing organization: Beth Israel Deaconess Medical Center. Publication: Dual DNA and protein tagging of open chromatin unveils dynamics of epigenomic landscapes in leukemia. Lee JD, Paulo JA, Posey RR, Mugoni V, Kong NR, Cheloni G, Lee YR, Slack FJ, Tenen DG, Clohessy JG, Gygi SP, Pandolfi PP. Nat Methods. 2021 Mar;18(3):293-302. doi: 10.1038/s41592-021-01077-8. Epub 2021 Mar 1. PubMed 33649590.
Backbone
  Vector backbone: pTXB1
  Backbone manufacturer: New England Biolabs
  Backbone size w/o insert (bp): 6706
  Total vector size (bp): 7428
  Modifications to backbone: None
  Vector type: Bacterial Expression
Growth in bacteria
  Bacterial resistance: Ampicillin, 100 μg/mL
  Growth temperature: 37°C
  Growth strain: DH5alpha
  Growth instructions: Growth at 37°C before IPTG induction. After IPTG addition, grow at 30°C. The Rosetta2 E. coli strain is used for protein expression.
  Copy number: High Copy
Gene/Insert
  Gene/Insert name: APEX2 peroxidase
  Species: Synthetic
  Insert size (bp): 2175
  Tag / fusion protein: FLAG (C terminal on insert); Mxe intein - Chitin-binding domain (C terminal on insert)
  Cloning method: Unknown
  Sequencing primers: 5′ T7 promoter primer; 3′ GATTGCCATGCCGGTCAAGG
Resource information
  A portion of this plasmid was derived from a plasmid made by: pTRC-APEX2 (Addgene #72558)
Terms and licenses: Academic/Nonprofit Terms; Industry Terms: Not Available to Industry
How to cite: pTXB1-APEX2-F was a gift from Pier Pandolfi (Addgene plasmid # 160083 ; http://n2t.net/addgene:160083 ; RRID:Addgene_160083)
